Addgene plasmid #57646: tdEos-MyosinIIB-C-18
Purpose: Localization: Cytoskeleton, Excitation: 505 / 569, Emission: 516 / 581
Depositing lab: Michael Davidson.
Backbone
  Vector backbone: tdEos-C1
  Backbone size w/o insert (bp): 4750
  Vector type: Mammalian Expression
  Selectable markers: Neomycin (select with G418)
Growth in bacteria
  Bacterial resistance: Kanamycin, 50 μg/mL
  Growth temperature: 37°C
  Growth strain: DH5alpha
  Copy number: High Copy
Gene/Insert
  Gene/Insert name: MyosinIIB (alt name: NM_005964.1)
  Species: H. sapiens (human)
  GenBank ID: MyosinIIB
  Entrez Gene: MYH10 (a.k.a. NMMHC-IIB, NMMHCB)
  Promoter: CMV
  Tag / fusion protein: tdEos (N terminal on backbone)
  Cloning method: Unknown
  Sequencing primers: 5′ CMV-F; 3′ SV40pA-R
Terms and licenses: Academic/Nonprofit Terms; Industry Terms
Depositor comments: . Excitation = 505 / 569; Emission = 516 / 581
How to cite: tdEos-MyosinIIB-C-18 was a gift from Michael Davidson (Addgene plasmid # 57646 ; http://n2t.net/addgene:57646 ; RRID:Addgene_57646)
