[The description below was written by a language model from this plasmid's Addgene catalogue record.]
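Description:
tdEos-MyosinIIB-C-18 is a mammalian expression plasmid built on the tdEos-C1 backbone (about 4.75 kb without the insert), a C1-style fluorescent protein fusion vector. It is maintained in E. coli as a high-copy plasmid under kanamycin selection, and it carries a neomycin resistance marker that allows G418 selection of transfected mammalian cells. No feature table is provided with the record, so the specific origins of replication and the promoters driving the resistance marker are not stated. The use of an SV40 polyA reverse sequencing primer suggests that an SV40 polyadenylation signal lies downstream of the insert.

The payload is human non-muscle myosin heavy chain IIB (MYH10, also called NMMHC-IIB), expressed from the CMV promoter as a fusion with tdEos at its N terminus. The tag is supplied by the backbone and sits upstream of the myosin coding sequence. The "C-18" in the name probably refers to the C1-type layout and a linker of 18 residues between tag and insert, but the record does not say so explicitly, and the cloning method is listed as unknown. tdEos is a tandem-dimer form of the photoconvertible protein Eos. The two excitation/emission pairs listed (505/516 nm and 569/581 nm) correspond to its green state and its red state after photoconversion.

The stated purpose is cytoskeletal localization. The fusion labels myosin IIB-containing actomyosin structures in live or fixed mammalian cells. Because the tag is photoconvertible, the construct also suits experiments that highlight and track a chosen subpopulation of the protein, as well as localization-based super-resolution imaging.
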