>Addgene plasmid #57646 | tdEos-MyosinIIB-C-18 | depositor partial sequence | sequence record 88799 | insert sequence
AGATCCGCTAGCGCTACCGGTCGCCACCATGAGTGCGATTAAGCCAGACATGAAGATCAACCTCCGTATG
GAAGGCAACGTAAACGGGCACCACTTTGTGATCGACGGAGATGGTACAGGCAAGCCTTTTGAGGGAAAAC
AGAGTATGGATCTTGAAGTCAAAGAGGGCGGACCTCTGCCTTTTGCCTTTGATATCCTGACCACTGCATT
CCATTACGGCAACAGGGTATTCGCCGAATATCCAGACCACATACAAGACTATTTTAAGCAGTCGTTTCCT
AAGGGGTATTCGTGGGAACGAAGCTTGACTTTCGAAGACGGGGGCATTTGCATTGCCAGAAACGACATAA
CAATGGAAGGGGACACTTTCTATAATAAAGTTCGATTTCACGGTGTAAACTTTCCCGCCAATGGTCCAGT
TATGCAGAAGAAGACGCTGAAATGGGAGCCCTCCACTGAGAAAATGTATGTGCGTGATGGAGTGCTGACT
GGTGATATTCGCATGGCTTTGTTGCTTGAAGGAAATGCCCATTACCGATGTGACTTCAGAACTACTTACA
AAGCTAAGGAGAAGGGTGTCAAGTTACCAGGCTACCACTTTGTGGACCACTGCATTGAGATTTTAAGCCA
TGACAAAGATTACAACAAGGTTAAGCTGTATGAGCATGCTGTTGCTCATTCTGGATTGCCTGACAATGCC
AGACGATCCGGTAGCGGTCACGGTACTGGTTCTACTGGTTCTGGTTCTTCTGAGAGTGCGATTAAGCCAG
ACATGAAGATCAACCTCCGTATGGAAGGCAACGTAAACGGGCACCACTTTGTGATCGACGGAGATGGTAC
AGGCAAGCCTTTTGAGGGAAAACAGAGTATGGATCTTGAAGTCAAAGAGGGCGGACCTCTGCCTTTTGCC
TTTGATATCCTGACCACTGCATTCCATTACGGCAACAGGGTATTCGCCGAATATCCAGACCACATACAAG
ACTATTTTAAGCAGTCGTTTCCTAAGGGGTATTCGTGGGAACGAAGCTTGACTTTCGAAGACGGGGGCAT
TTGCATTGCCAGAAACGACATAACAATGGAAGGGGACACTTTCTATAATAAAGTTCGATTTCACGGTGTA
AACTTTCCCGCCAATGGTCCAGTTATGCAGAAGAAGACGCTGAAATGGGAGCCCTCCACTGAGAAAATGT
ATGTGCGTGATGGAGTGCTGACTGGTGATATTCGCATGGCTTTGTTGCTTGAAGGAAATGCCCATTACCG
ATGTGACTTCAGAACTACTTACAAAGCTAAGGAGAAGGGTGTCAAGTTACCAGGCTACCACTTTGTGGAC
CACTGCATTGAGATTTTAAGCCATGACAAAGATTACAACAAGGTTAAGCTGTATGAGCATGCTGTTGCTC
ATTCTGGATTGCCTGACAATGCCAGACGATCCGGAGGTAGCGCATCCAGTGGGGGTGCGTCAGGCAGTGG
CAGCGGATCTGGCGCGCAGAGAACTGGACTCGAGGATCCAGAGAGGTATCTCTTTGTGGACAGGGCTGTC
ATCTACAACCCTGCCACTCAAGCTGATTGGACAGCTAAAAAGCTAGTGTGGATTCCATCAGAACGCCATG
GTTTTGAGGCAGCTAGTATCAAAGAAGAACGGGGAGATGAAGTTATGGTGGAGTTGGCAGAGAATGGAAA
GAAAGCAATGGTCAACAAAGATGATATTCAGAAGATGAACCCACCTAAGTTTTCCAAGGTGGAGGATATG
GCAGAATTGACATGCTTGAATGAAGCTTCCGTTTTACATAATCTGAAGGATCGCTACTATTCAGGACTAA
TCTATACTTATTCTGGACTCTTCTGTGTAGTTATAAACCCTTACAAGAATCTTCCAATTTACTCTGAGAA
TATTATTGAAATGTACAGAGGGAAGAAGCGTCATGAGATGCCTCCACACATCTATGCTATATCTGAATCT
GCTTACAGATGCATGCTTCAAGATCGTGAGGACCAGTCAATTCTTTGCACGGGTGAGTCAGGTGCTGGGA
AGACAGAAAATACAAAGAAAGTTATTCAGTACCTTGCCCATGTTGCTTCTTCACATAAAGGAAGAAAGGA
CCATAATATTCCTGGGGAACTTGAACGGCAGCTTTTGCAAGCAAATCCAATTCTGGAATCATTTGGAAAT
GCGAAGACTGTGAAAAATGATAACTCATCTCGTTTTGGCAAATTTATTCGGATCAACTTTGATGTAACTG
GCTATATCGTTGGGGCCAACATTGAAACATACCTTCTGGAAAAGTCTCGTGCTGTTCGTCAAGCAAAAGA
TGAACGTACTTTTCATATCTTTTACCAGTTGTTATCTGGAGCAGGAGAACACCTAAAGTCTGATTTGCTT
CTTGAAGGATTTAATAACTACAGGTTTCTCTCCAATGGCTATATTCCTATTCCGGGACAGCAAGACAAAG
ATAATTTCCAGGAGACCATGGAAGCAATGCACATAATGGGCTTCTCCCATGAAGAGATTCTGTCAATGCT
TAAAGTAGTATCTTCAGTGCTACAGTTTGGAAATATTTCTTTCAAAAAGGAGAGAAATACTGATCAAGCT
TCCATGCCAGAAAATACAGTTGCGCAGAAGCTCTGCCATCTTCTTGGGATGAATGTGATGGAGTTTACTC
GGGCCATCCTGACTCCCCGGATCAAGGTCGGCCGAGACTATGTGCAAAAAGCCCAGACCAAAGAACAGGC
AGATTTTGCAGTAGAAGCATTGGCAAAAGCTACCTATGAGCGGCTCTTTCGCTGGCTCGTTCATCGCATC
AATAAAGCTCTGGATAGGACCAAACGTCAGGGAGCATCTTTCATTGGAATCCTGGATATTGCTGGATTTG
AAATTTTTGAGCTGAACTCCTTTGAACAACTTTGCATCAACTACACCAATGAGAAGCTGCAGCAGCTGTT
CAACCACACCATGTTTATCCTAGAACAAGAGGAATACCAGCGCGAAGGCATCGAGTGGAACTTCATCGAT
TTCGGGCTGGATCTGCAGCCATGCATCGACCTAATAGAGAGACCTGCGAACCCTCCTGGTGTACTGGCCC
TTTTGGATGAAGAATGCTGGTTCCCTAAAGCCACAGATAAAACCTTTGTTGAAAAACTGGTTCAAGAGCA
AGGTTCCCACTCCAAGTTTCAGAAACCTCGACAATTAAAAGACAAAGCTGATTTTTGCATTATACATTAT
GCAGGGAAGGTGGACTATAAGGCAGATGAGTGGCTGATGAAGAATATGGACCCCCTGAATGACAACGTGG
CCACCCTTTTGCACCAGTCATCAGACAGATTTGTGGCAGAGCTTTGGAAAGATGTGGACCGTATCGTGGG
TCTGGATCAAGTCACTGGTATGACTGAGACAGCTTTTGGCTCCGCATATAAAACCAAGAAGGGCATGTTT
CGTACCGTTGGGCAACTCTACAAAGAATCTCTCACCAAGCTGATGGCAACTCTCCGAAACACCAACCCTA
ACTTTGTTCGTTGTATCATTCCAAATCACGAGAAGAGGGCTGGAAAATTGGATCCACACCTAGTCCTAGA
TCAGCTTCGCTGTAATGGTGTCCTGGAAGGGATCCGAATCTGTCGCCAGGGCTTCCCTAACCGAATAGTT
TTCCAGGAATTCAGACAGAGATATGAGATCCTAACTCCAAATGCTATTCCTAAAGGTTTTATGGATGGTA
AACAGGCCTGTGAACGAATGATCCGGGCTTTAGAATTGGACCCAAACTTGTACAGAATTGGACAGAGCAA
GATATTTTTCAGAGCTGGAGTTCTGGCACACTTAGAGGAAGAAAGAGATTTAAAAATCACCGATATCATT
ATCTTCTTCCAGGCCGTTTGCAGAGGTTACCTGGCCAGAAAGGCCTTTGCCAAGAAGCAGCAGCAACTAA
GTGCCTTAAAGGTCTTGCAGCGGAACTGTGCCGCGTACCTGAAATTACGGCACTGGCAGTGGTGGCGAGT
CTTCACAAAGGTGAAGCCGCTTCTACAAGTGACTCGCCAGGAGGAAGAACTTCAGGCCAAAGATGAAGAG
CTGTTGAAGGTGAAGGAGAAGCAGACAAAGGTGGAAGGAGAGCTGGAGGAGATGGAGCGGAAGCACCAGC
AGCTTTTAGAAGAGAAGAATATCCTTGCAGAACAACTACAAGCAGAGACTGAGCTCTTTGCTGAAGCAGA
AGAGATGAGGGCAAGACTTGCTGCTAAAAAGCAGGAATTAGAAGAGATTCTACATGACTTGGAGTCTAGG
GTTGAAGAAGAAGAAGAAAGAAACCAAATCCTCCAAAATGAAAAGAAAAAAATGCAAGCACATATTCAGG
ACCTGGAAGAACAGCTAGACGAGGAGGAAGGGGCTCGGCAAAAGCTGCAGCTGGAAAAGGTGACAGCAGA
GGCCAAGATCAAGAAGATGGAAGAGGAGATTCTGCTTCTCGAGGACCAAAATTCCAAGTTCATCAAAGAA
AAGAAACTCATGGAAGATCGCATTGCTGAGTGTTCCTCTCAGCTGGCTGAAGAGGAAGAAAAGGCGAAAA
ACTTGGCCAAAATCAGGAATAAGCAAGAAGTGATGATCTCAGATCTAGAAGAACGCTTAAAGAAAGAAGA
AAAGACTCGTCAGGAACTGGAAAAGGCCAAAAGAAAACTCGACGGGGAGACGACCGACCTGCAGGACCAG
ATCGCAGAGCTGCAGGCGCAGATTGATGAGCTCAAGCTGCAGCTGGCCAAGAAGGAGGAGGAGCTGCAGG
GCGCACTGGCCAGAGGTGATGATGAAACACTCCATAAGAACAATGCCCTTAAAGTTGTGCGAGAGCTACA
AGCCCAAATTGCTGAACTTCAGGAAGACTTTGAATCCGAGAAGGCTTCACGGAACAAGGCCGAAAAGCAG
AAAAGGGACTTGAGTGAGGAACTGGAAGCTCTGAAAACAGAGCTGGAGGACACGCTGGACACCACGGCAG
CCCAGCAGGAACTACGTACAAAACGTGAACAAGAAGTGGCAGAGCTGAAGAAAGCTCTTGAGGAGGAAAC
TAAGAACCATGAAGCTCAAATCCAGGACATGAGACAAAGACACGCAACAGCCCTGGAGGAGCTCTCAGAG
CAGCTGGAACAGGCCAAGCGGTTCAAAGCAAATCTAGAGAAGAACAAGCAGGGCCTGGAGACAGATAACA
AGGAGCTGGCGTGTGAGGTGAAGGTCCTGCAGCAGGTCAAGGCTGAGTCTGAGCACAAGAGGAAGAAGCT
CGACGCGCAGGTCCAGGAGCTCCATGCCAAGGTCTCTGAAGGCGACAGGCTCAGGGTGGAGCTGGCGGAG
AAAGCAAGTAAGCTGCAGAATGAGCTAGATAATGTCTCCACCCTTCTGGAAGAAGCAGAGAAGAAGGGTA
TTAAATTTGCTAAGGATGCAGCTAGTCTTGAGTCTCAACTACAGGATACACAGGAGCTTCTTCAGGAGGA
GACACGCCAGAAACTAAACCTGAGCAGTCGGATCCGGCAGCTGGAAGAGGAGAAGAACAGTCTTCAGGAG
CAGCAGGAGGAGGAGGAGGAGGCCAGGAAGAACCTGGAGAAGCAAGTGCTGGCCCTGCAGTCCCAGTTGG
CTGATACCAAGAAGAAAGTAGATGACGACCTGGGAACAATTGAAAGTCTGGAAGAAGCCAAGAAGAAGCT
TCTGAAGGACGCGGAGGCCCTGAGCCAGCGCCTGGAGGAGAAGGCACTGGCGTATGACAAACTGGAGAAG
ACCAAGAACCGCCTGCAGCAGGAGCTGGACGACCTCACGGTGGACCTGGACCACCAGCGCCAGGTCGCCT
CCAACTTGGAGAAGAAGCAGAAGAAGTTTGACCAGCTGTTAGCAGAAGAGAAGAGCATCTCTGCTCGCTA
TGCCGAAGAGCGGGACCGGGCCGAAGCCGAGGCCAGAGAGAAAGAAACCAAAGCCCTGTCACTGGCCCGG
GCCCTCGAGGAAGCCCTGGAGGCCAAGGAGGAGTTTGAGAGGCAGAACAAGCAGCTCCGAGCAGACATGG
AAGACCTCATGAGCTCCAAAGATGATGTGGGAAAAAACGTTCACGAACTTGAAAAATCCAAACGGGCCCT
AGAGCAGCAGGTGGAGGAAATGAGGACCCAGCTGGAGGAGCTGGAAGACGAACTCCAGGCCACGGAAGAT
GCCAAGCTTCGTCTGGAGGTCAACATGCAGGCCATGAAGGCGCAGTTCGAGAGAGACCTGCAAACCAGGG
ATGAGCAGAATGAAGAGAAGAAGCGGCTGCTGATCAAACAGGTGCGGGAGCTCGAGGCGGAGCTGGAGGA
TGAGAGGAAACAGCGGGCGCTTGCTGTAGCTTCAAAGAAAAAGATGGAGATAGACCTGAAGGACCTCGAA
GCCCAAATCGAGGCTGCGAACAAAGCTCGGGATGAGGTGATTAAGCAGCTCCGCAAGCTCCAGGCTCAGA
TGAAGGATTACCAACGTGAATTAGAAGAAGCTCGTGCATCCAGAGATGAGATTTTTGCTCAATCCAAAGA
GAGTGAAAAGAAATTGAAGAGTCTGGAAGCAGAAATCCTTCAATTGCAGGAGGAACTTGCCTCATCTGAG
CGAGCCCGCCGACACGCCGAGCAGGAGAGAGATGAGCTGGCGGACGAGATCACCAACAGCGCCTCTGGCA
AGTCCGCGCTGCTGGATGAGAAGCGGCGTCTGGAAGCTCGGATCGCACAGCTGGAGGAGGAGCTGGAAGA
GGAGCAGAGCAACATGGAGCTGCTCAACGACCGCTTCCGCAAGACCACTCTACAGGTGGACACACTGAAC
GCCGAGCTAGCAGCCGAGCGCAGCGCCGCCCAGAAGAGTGACAATGCACGCCAGCAACTGGAGCGGCAGA
ACAAGGAGCTGAAGGCCAAGCTGCAGGAACTCGAGGGTGCTGTCAAGTCTAAGTTCAAGGCCACCATCTC
AGCCCTGGAGGCCAAGATTGGGCAGCTGGAGGAGCAGCTTGAGCAGGAAGCCAAGGAACGAGCAGCCGCC
AACAAATTAGTCCGTCGCACTGAGAAGAAGCTGAAAGAAATCTTCATGCAGGTTGAGGATGAGCGTCGAC
ACGCGGACCAGTATAAAGAGCAGATGGAGAAGGCCAACGCTCGGATGAAGCAGCTTAAACGCCAGCTGGA
GGAAGCAGAAGAAGAAGCGACGCGTGCCAACGCATCTCGGCGTAAACTCCAGCGGGAACTGGATGATGCC
ACCGAGGCCAACGAGGGCCTGAGCCGCGAGGTCAGCACCCTGAAGAACCGGCTGAGGCGGGGTGGCCCCA
TCAGCTTCTCTTCCAGCCGATCTGGCCGGCGCCAGCTGCACCTTGAAGGAGCTTCCCTGGAGCTCTCCGA
CGATGACACAGAAAGTAAGACCAGTGATGTCAACGAGACGCAGCCACCCCAGTCAGAGTAAGGTACCGCG
GGCCCGGGATCCACCGGATCTAGATAACTGATCA
