>Addgene plasmid #57646 | tdEos-MyosinIIB-C-18 | addgene partial sequence | sequence record 163107 | CMV-F 5'-CGCAAATGGGCGGTAGGCGTG-3'
GCAGAGCTGGTTTAGTGAACCGTCAGATCCGCTAGCGCTACCGGTCGCCACCATGAGTGCGATTAAGCCA
GACATGAAGATCAACCTCCGTATGGAAGGCAACGTAAACGGGCACCACTTTGTGATCGACGGAGATGGTA
CAGGCAAGCCTTTTGAGGGAAAACAGAGTATGGATCTTGAAGTCAAAGAGGGCGGACCTCTGCCTTTTGC
CTTTGATATCCTGACCACTGCATTCCATTACGGCAACAGGGTATTCGCCGAATATCCAGACCACATACAA
GACTATTTTAAGCAGTCGTTTCCTAAGGGGTATTCGTGGGAACGAAGCTTGACTTTCGAAGACGGGGGCA
TTTGCATTGCCAGAAACGACATAACAATGGAAGGGGACACTTTCTATAATAAAGTTCGATTTCACGGTGT
AAACTTTCCCGCCAATGGTCCAGTTATGCAGAAGAAGACGCTGAAATGGGAGCCCTCCACTGAGAAAATG
TATGTGCGTGATGGAGTGCTGACTGGTGATATTCGCATGGCTTTGTTGCTTGAAGGAAATGCCCATTACC
GATGTGACTTCAGAACTACTTACAAAGCTAAGGAGAAGGGTGTCAAGTTACCAGGCTACCACTTTGTGGA
CCACTGCATTGAGATTTTAAGCCATGACAAAGATTACAACAAGGTTAAGCTGTATGAGCATGCTGT
