>Addgene plasmid #57646 | tdEos-MyosinIIB-C-18 | addgene partial sequence | sequence record 164098 | SV40pA-R 5'-GAAATTTGTGATGCTATTGC-3'
GCTGCAATAACAAGTTAACAACAACAATTGCATTCATTTTATGTTTCAGGTTCAGGGGGAGGTGTGGGAG
GTTTTTTAAAGCAAGTAAAACCTCTACAAATGTGGTATGGCTGATTATGATCAGTTATCTAGATCCGGTG
GATCCCGGGCCCGCGGTACCTTACTCTGACTGGGGTGGCTGCGTCTCGTTGACATCACTGGTCTTACTTT
CTGTGTCATCGTCGGAGAGCTCCAGGGAAGCTCCTTCAAGGTGCAGCTGGCGCCGGCCAGATCGGCTGGA
AGAGAAGCTGATGGGGCCACCCCGCCTCAGCCGGTTCTTCAGGGTGCTGACCTCGCGGCTCAGGCCCTCG
TTGGCCTCGGTGGCATCATCCAGTTCCCGCTGGAGTTTACGCCGAGATGCGTTGGCACGCGTCGCTTCTT
CTTCTGCTTCCTCCAGCTGGCGTTTAAGCTGCTTCATCCGAGCGTTGGCCTTCTCCATCTGCTCTTTATA
CTGGTCCGCGTGTCGACGCTCATCCTCAACCTGCATGAAGATTTCTTTCAGCTTCTTCTCAGTGCGACGG
ACTAATTTGTTGGCGGCTGCTCGTTCCTTGGCTTCCTGCTCAAGCTGCTCCTCCAGCTGCCCAATCTTGG
CCTCCAGGGCTGAGATGGTGGCCTTGAACTTAGACTTGACAGCACCCTCGAGTTCCTGCAGCTTGGCCTT
CAGCTCCTTGTTCTGCCGCTCCAGTTGCTGGCGTGCATTGTCACTCTTCTGGGCGGCGCTGCGCTCGGCT
GCTAGCTCGGCGTTCAGTGTGTCCACCTGTAGAGTGGTCTTGCGGAAGCGGTCGT
